Addgene plasmid #220608: pAAV-hSyn-DIO-3xHA-hM3D(Gq)-P2A-ArgiNLS-oScarlet
Purpose: Neuron-specific, Cre-dependent co-expression of 3x HA-tagged excitatory hM3D(Gq) DREADD receptor, and a single-cell discriminating version of oScarlet as a reporter.
Depositing lab: Sam Golden. Depositing organization: University of Washington. Publication: An arginine-rich nuclear localization signal (ArgiNLS) strategy for streamlined image segmentation of single cells. Szelenyi ER, Navarrete JS, Murry AD, Zhang Y, Girven KS, Kuo L, Cline MM, Bernstein MX, Burdyniuk M, Bowler B, Goodwin NL, Juarez B, Zweifel LS, Golden SA. Proc Natl Acad Sci U S A. 2024 Aug 6;121(32):e2320250121. doi: 10.1073/pnas.2320250121. Epub 2024 Jul 29. PubMed 39074275.
Backbone
  Vector backbone: pAAV-EF1a-FlpO
  Backbone manufacturer: Karl Deisseroth
  Vector type: Mammalian Expression, AAV, Cre/Lox
Growth in bacteria
  Bacterial resistance: Ampicillin, 100 μg/mL
  Growth temperature: 37°C
  Growth strain: NEB Stable
  Copy number: High Copy
Gene/Insert
  Gene/Insert name: 3x HA-hM3D(Gq)-P2A-AgiNLS-oScarlet
  Species: Synthetic
  Promoter: hSyn
  Tag / fusion protein: 3x HA; ArgiNLS (N terminal on insert)
  Cloning method: Restriction Enzyme; 5′ cloning site NheI (not destroyed); 3′ cloning site AscI (not destroyed)
Terms and licenses: Academic/Nonprofit Terms; Industry Terms: Not Available to Industry
Depositor comments: The ArgiNLS system was conceptualized and developed by Eric Szelenyi. Please visit https://pubmed.ncbi.nlm.nih.gov/38045271/ for bioRxiv preprint.
How to cite: pAAV-hSyn-DIO-3xHA-hM3D(Gq)-P2A-ArgiNLS-oScarlet was a gift from Sam Golden (Addgene plasmid # 220608 ; http://n2t.net/addgene:220608 ; RRID:Addgene_220608)
