[The description below was written by a language model from this plasmid's Addgene catalogue record and pLannotate feature annotations shown in this document.]
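Description:
pAAV-hSyn-DIO-3xHA-hM3D(Gq)-P2A-ArgiNLS-oScarlet is a 6.8 kb AAV transfer plasmid for Cre-dependent, neuron-restricted chemogenetics, built on a pAAV-EF1a-FlpO-derived backbone. It is maintained in bacteria through a high-copy ColE1/pUC-type origin and an ampicillin resistance gene (β-lactamase with its own promoter), and it also carries an f1 phage origin. The expression cassette lies between AAV2 inverted terminal repeats, which allow it to be packaged into recombinant AAV. The annotation finds one complete ITR downstream and only short ITR fragments at the upstream end.

The human synapsin I promoter drives the cassette and confers neuron-specific expression. The synthetic coding sequence sits downstream in reverse orientation, flanked by pairs of lox2272 and loxP sites in opposing orientation, the standard DIO (double-floxed inverted) arrangement. Without Cre the open reading frame is antisense to the promoter and is not expressed. Cre recombination inverts it and then locks it in the sense orientation. The insert encodes a 3xHA-tagged hM3D(Gq), the excitatory Gq-coupled DREADD derived from the human M3 muscarinic receptor (annotated as CHRM3). This is followed by a P2A ribosomal skipping peptide and then oScarlet (detected as mScarlet) with an N-terminal ArgiNLS, an arginine-rich nuclear localization signal. P2A yields the receptor and reporter as separate polypeptides, so the red fluorescence concentrates in the nucleus and makes it easier to distinguish and segment individual expressing cells during imaging. The HA tag itself is not annotated in the feature table. Downstream, the annotation detects fragments of WPRE, which enhances transcript expression, and of an SV40 poly(A) signal. The construct is intended for activating Cre-defined neuronal populations while marking each transduced cell.
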