Features (pLannotate 1.2.2; 25 found; start..end, strand, type, name):
     12..39      +  repeat_region  AAV2 ITR (fragment): inverted terminal repeat of adeno-associated virus serotype 2 inverted
     68..95      +  repeat_region  AAV2 ITR (fragment): inverted terminal repeat of adeno-associated virus serotype 2 inverted
    145..592     +  promoter       hSyn promoter: human synapsin I promoter; confers neuron-specific expression (Kügler et al., 2003)
    611..644     +  protein_bind   lox2272: Cre-mediated recombination occurs in the 8-bp core sequence (GGATACTT). lox2272 sites are compatible with each other, but incompatible with loxP or loxN sites (Lee and Saito, 1988). Cre recombinase
    645..694     -  intron         β-globin intron (fragment): internally truncated intron from human β-globin
    695..728     +  protein_bind   loxP: Cre-mediated recombination occurs in the 8-bp core sequence (GCATACAT). Cre recombinase
    740..1432    -  CDS            mScarlet: mScarlet is a basic (constitutively fluorescent) red fluorescent protein published in 2016, derived from synthetic construct. It has moderate acid sensitivity.
   1508..1564    -  CDS            P2A: 2A peptide from porcine teschovirus-1 polyprotein Eukaryotic ribosomes fail to insert a peptide bond between the Gly and Pro residues, yielding separate polypeptides.
   1595..3361    -  CDS            CHRM3: ACM3_HUMAN - Experimental evidence at protein level: Swiss-Prot protein existence level 1. The muscarinic acetylcholine receptor mediates various cellular responses, including inhibition of adenylate cyclase, breakdown of phosphoinositides and modulation of potassium channels through the action of G proteins. Primary transducing effect is Pi turnover. From Homo sapiens (Human).
   3476..3509    -  protein_bind   lox2272: Cre-mediated recombination occurs in the 8-bp core sequence (GGATACTT). lox2272 sites are compatible with each other, but incompatible with loxP or loxN sites (Lee and Saito, 1988). Cre recombinase
   3510..3559    -  intron         β-globin intron (fragment): internally truncated intron from human β-globin
   3560..3593    -  protein_bind   loxP: Cre-mediated recombination occurs in the 8-bp core sequence (GCATACAT). Cre recombinase
   3594..3618    +  misc_feature   MCS (fragment): pBluescript multiple cloning site
   3637..3794    +  misc_feature   WPRE (fragment): woodchuck hepatitis virus posttranscriptional regulatory element
   3800..3884    +  misc_feature   WPRE (fragment): woodchuck hepatitis virus posttranscriptional regulatory element
   3883..3926    -  polyA_signal   SV40 poly(A) signal (fragment): SV40 polyadenylation signal
   3930..3997    -  polyA_signal   SV40 poly(A) signal (fragment): SV40 polyadenylation signal
   4092..4232    +  repeat_region  AAV2 ITR: inverted terminal repeat of adeno-associated virus serotype 2 inverted
   4237..4288    -  misc_feature   bom (fragment): basis of mobility region from pBR322
   4307..4762    +  rep_origin     f1 ori (sequence partly withheld): f1 bacteriophage origin of replication; arrow indicates direction of (+) strand synthesis
   4763..4812    -  misc_feature   bom (fragment): basis of mobility region from pBR322
   4914..4949    -  CDS            rop (fragment): Rop protein, which maintains plasmids at low copy number; rop
   5044..5148    +  promoter       AmpR promoter: bla
   5149..6009    +  CDS            AmpR: β-lactamase; bla; confers resistance to ampicillin, carbenicillin, and related antibiotics
   6180..6767    +  rep_origin     ori: high-copy-number ColE1/pMB1/pBR322/pUC origin of replication
>Addgene plasmid #220608 | pAAV-hSyn-DIO-3xHA-hM3D(Gq)-P2A-ArgiNLS-oScarlet | addgene full sequence | sequence record 441203 | Addgene NGS Result
CCTGCAGGCAGCTGCGCGCTCGCTCGCTCACTGAGGCCGCCCGGGCGTCGGGCGACCTTTGGTCGCCCGG
CCTCAGTGAGCGAGCGAGCGCGCAGAGAGGGAGTGGCCAACTCCATCACTAGGGGTTCCTGCGGCCGCAC
GCGTAGTGCAAGTGGGTTTTAGGACCAGGATGAGGCGGGGTGGGGGTGCCTACCTGACGACCGACCCCGA
CCCACTGGACAAGCACCCAACCCCCATTCCCCAAATTGCGCATCCCCTATCAGAGAGGGGGAGGGGAAAC
AGGATGCGGCGAGGCGCGTGCGCACTGCCAGCTTCAGCACCGCGGACAGTGCCTTCGCCCCCGCCTGGCG
GCGCGCGCCACCGCCGCCTCAGCACTGAAGGCGCGCTGACGTCACTCGCCGGTCCCCCGCAAACTCCCCT
TCCCGGCCACCTTGGTCGCGTCCGCGCCGCCGCCGGCCCAGCCGGACCGCACCACGCGAGGCGCGAGATA
GGGGGGCACGGGCGCGACCATCTGCGCTGCGGCGCCGGCGACTCAGCGCTGCCTCAGTCTGCGGTGGGCA
GCGGAGGAGTCGTGTCGTGCCTGAGAGCGCAGTCTAGAGTCGACTCCGGAATAACTTCGTATAGGATACT
TTATACGAAGTTATGCAGAATGGTAGCTGGATTGTAGCTGCTATTAGCAATATGAAACCTCTTAATAACT
TCGTATAGCATACATTATACGAAGTTATGGCGCGCCTCACTTGTACAGCTCGTCCATGCCGCCGGTGGAG
TGGCGGCCCTCGGAGCGTTCGTACTGTTCCACCACGGTGTAGTCCTCGTTGTGGGAGGTGATGTCCAACT
TGCGGTCCACGTTGTAGGCGCCGGGCATCTGCACGGGCTTCTTGGCCTTGTAGGTGGTCTTGAAGTCCGC
CAGGTAGCGCCCGCCGTCCTTCAGGCGCAGGGCCATCTTAATGTCGCCCTTCAGCACGCCGTCCTCGGGG
TACAACCGCTCGGTGGACGCTTCCCAGCCCATTGTCTTCTTCTGCATTACGGGGCCGTCAGGAGGGAAGT
TGGTGCCGCGGAGCTTCACCTTGTAGATCAGGGTGCCGTCCTCCAGGGAGGTGTCCTGGGTCACGGTCAC
GGCGCCGCCGTCCTCGAAGTTCATCACGCGGTCCCACTTGAAGCCCTCGGGGAAGGACTGCTTATAGTAG
TCGGGGATGTCGGCGGGGTGCTTGGTGAAGGCCCTGGAGCCGTACATGAACTGAGGGGACAGGATGTCCC
AGGAGAAGGGCAGGGGGCCACCCTTGGTCACCTTCAGCTTGGCGGTCTGGGTGCCCTCGTAGGGGCGGCC
CTCGCCCTCGCCCTCGATCTCGAACTCGTGGCCGTTCATGGAGCCCTCCATGTGCACCTTGAACCGCATG
AACTCCTTGATCACTGCCTCGCCCTTGCTCACTCGACGGCGCCGCCGCCTTCTCACCTTCTTTTTCTTTG
CTATGCTCATCTGCTTCTGGGGAGCCACCCTTTTCATAGGACCGGGGTTTTCTTCCACGTCTCCTGCTTG
CTTTAACAGAGAGAAGTTCGTGGCTCCGGATCCGGTGGCGACCGGGGGATCCTTCAAGGCCTGCTCGGGT
GCGCGCTTGTGAAAAATGACCGACTGTCTCTGCTGGTACTGCTGCTTGCGCCTCTTTTTTTTGTCACACT
GGCACAGCAGCAGCATCTTGAAAGTGGTTCTGAATGTTTTGTTGCACAGAGCATAGCACACGGGGTTCAC
GGTGCTGTTGATGTAGCACAGCCAGTAGCCCAGATTCCAAAAGGTTTTGGGTATGCAGCTGTCACAAAAG
GTGTTCACCAGAACCATGATGTTGTATGGGGTCCAAGTGATGATGAAGGCAAGCAAGATCGCACTGAGGG
TCTGGGCCGCTTTCTTCTCCTTGACCAGGGACATCCTTTTCCGCTTAGTGATCTGACTTCTGGTCTTCAG
AGCAAACCTCTTGGCCAGAGTGGCTTCCTTGAAGGACAGAGGTAGAGTGGCCGTGCTCTTACCCACTGAG
GAGTTGACGTCAGAAGTCTTAGCTGTGTCCACGGCTGACTCTAGCTGGATGGGAAGCTTGGAGAAGCTTT
TTGGAAAACTGCCTCCATCGTCCACGCTCTTCTGGGCCTGCAGCTTGTCGGCTTTCCTCTCCAAGTCCAC
CATCCCCAGCTCCTCCTCAGGCACCTGCAGGTTGTCCGATGAGGGTAACTTGGTGGAGTTGAGGATGGTG
CTGTGACCCGGAAGCTTGAGCACGATGGAGTAGATGGCTCTCGTCTCGGAGCCAATGTCCTCCTCGTCGG
AGGAGGCGGAGTTCTCCAGGGAGGCAGCAGCATCATTGTTGTTCCAACTGTCACTGCTGCTGTGGTCTTG
GTCCATCTGCTCGGAGCTGGGTTTCCAGCTCTTGGTTGTGAACCAGAAGTGGCAGCGGCCATACTTCCTC
CTGTTGGAGCGTTTCATGCTTTGCTGTTGAAGTTCGTAACTGCTGCAGCTTCGAGAACTGCCCGTGGGGT
GGACAAAGTTTTCTGTCTCTGCCTCTGTCCCAGAGGCTTGCAGGCCAGCAAGCTCTTTGGTACGCTTTTC
AGTTTCCTTATAGATCCTCCAGTATAAAATAGTCATAATGGTGACAGGCATATAAAAACCAGCGATGGCT
GTGCCAAAAGTAATGGTGGGCTCACTGAGGAACTGAATGAAGCACTCTCCCGGAGGCACAGTTCTCTTTC
CAACAAAGTATTGCCAGAACAAGATGGCAGGAGCCCAAAGGACAAAGGAGATGACCCAAGCCAGACCGAT
CATCACACCGGCTCTCTTTGTTGTTCGTTTGGCTCGGTACGTGAGCGGCCTCGTGATGGAAAAGTATCTG
TCAAAGCTGATGACCAGAAGATTCATAACAGAGGCATTGCTGGCTACGCAGTCAATGGCAAGCCAGAGGT
CACAGGCCAAGTTCCCTAAGGCCCATCGATTCATGATGATGTAGGTCGTAAACAGATTCATTGAAATGAC
CCCGATAATCAGATCGGCACAGGCCAGGCTTAAGAGGAAGTAGTTGTTGACCGTCTTCAGCTGCTTGTTG
ACCTTAAATGACACAATTACCAGGATGTTGCCGATGATGGTCACCAAGGCCAGGATGCCCGTTAAGAAAG
CGATGAAGACCACTTGCCAGACGGTATGACCTCCCAGAGGGTCATCGGTGGTACCGTCTGGAGAGGAGAA
ATTGCCAGCTGCTCGAGAAACATTGTAGCTGCCGAAATGAGTGACGGTTCCCGGGGGCAGCCCTGCATCG
GAGGGGCTGTGTATCCAGGAGGAGCTGATGTTTGGAAACAAAGGCGAGGTTGTACTGTTATTGTGCAAGG
TAGCGTAGTCTGGGACGTCGTATGGGTAGCCAGCGTAGTCTGGGACGTCGTATGGGTAGCCAGCGTAATC
CGGAACATCATACGGGTATCCTTGTTGCCCCATGGTGGCGCTAGCATAACTTCGTATAAAGTATCCTATA
CGAAGTTATTTGCCTTAACCCAGAAATTATCACTGTTATTCTTTAGAATGGTGCAAAGAATAACTTCGTA
TAATGTATGCTATACGAAGTTATGAATTCGATATCAAGCTTATCGATATCGAATTCCGCTCGAGATAATC
AACCTCTGGATTACAAAATTTGTGAAAGATTGACTGGTATTCTTAACTATGTTGCTCCTTTTACGCTATG
TGGATACGCTGCTTTAATGCCTTTGTATCATGCTATTGCTTCCCGTATGGCTTTCATTTTCTCCTCCTTG
TATAAATCCTGGTTAGTTCTTGCCACGGCGGAACTCATCGCCGCCTGCCTTGCCCGCTGCTGGACAGGGG
CTCGGCTGTTGGGCACTGACAATTCCGTGGTGTTTATTTGTGAAATTTGTGATGCTATTGCTTTATTTGT
AACCATCTAGCTTTATTTGTGAAATTTGTGATGCTATTGCTTTATTTGTAACCATTATAAGCTGCAATAA
ACAAGTTAACAACAACAATTGCATTCATTTTATGTTTCAGGTTCAGGGGGAGATGTGGGAGGTTTTTTAA
AGCGGCCGCCACGTGCGGACCGAGCGGCCGCAGGAACCCCTAGTGATGGAGTTGGCCACTCCCTCTCTGC
GCGCTCGCTCGCTCACTGAGGCCGGGCGACCAAAGGTCGCCCGACGCCCGGGCTTTGCCCGGGCGGCCTC
AGTGAGCGAGCGAGCGCGCAGCTGCCTGCAGGGGCGCCTGATGCGGTATTTTCTCCTTACGCATCTGTGC
GGTATTTCACACCGCATA
[95 nt withheld, positions 4289-4383]
T
[46 nt withheld, positions 4385-4430]
C
[141 nt withheld, positions 4432-4572]
CCTTTGACGTTGGAGTCCACGTTCTTT
[37 nt withheld, positions 4600-4636]
ACTCTATCTCGGGCTATTCTTTTGATTTATAAGGGATTTTGCCGATTTCGGTCTATTGGTTAAAAAATGA
GCTGATTTAACAAAAATTTAACGCGAATTTTAACAAAATATTAACGTTTACAATTTTATGGTGCACTCTC
AGTACAATCTGCTCTGATGCCGCATAGTTAAGCCAGCCCCGACACCCGCCAACACCCGCTGACGCGCCCT
GACGGGCTTGTCTGCTCCCGGCATCCGCTTACAGACAAGCTGTGACCGTCTCCGGGAGCTGCATGTGTCA
GAGGTTTTCACCGTCATCACCGAAACGCGCGAGACGAAAGGGCCTCGTGATACGCCTATTTTTATAGGTT
AATGTCATGATAATAATGGTTTCTTAGACGTCAGGTGGCACTTTTCGGGGAAATGTGCGCGGAACCCCTA
TTTGTTTATTTTTCTAAATACATTCAAATATGTATCCGCTCATGAGACAATAACCCTGATAAATGCTTCA
ATAATATTGAAAAAGGAAGAGTATGAGTATTCAACATTTCCGTGTCGCCCTTATTCCCTTTTTTGCGGCA
TTTTGCCTTCCTGTTTTTGCTCACCCAGAAACGCTGGTGAAAGTAAAAGATGCTGAAGATCAGTTGGGTG
CACGAGTGGGTTACATCGAACTGGATCTCAACAGCGGTAAGATCCTTGAGAGTTTTCGCCCCGAAGAACG
TTTTCCAATGATGAGCACTTTTAAAGTTCTGCTATGTGGCGCGGTATTATCCCGTATTGACGCCGGGCAA
GAGCAACTCGGTCGCCGCATACACTATTCTCAGAATGACTTGGTTGAGTACTCACCAGTCACAGAAAAGC
ATCTTACGGATGGCATGACAGTAAGAGAATTATGCAGTGCTGCCATAACCATGAGTGATAACACTGCGGC
CAACTTACTTCTGACAACGATCGGAGGACCGAAGGAGCTAACCGCTTTTTTGCACAACATGGGGGATCAT
GTAACTCGCCTTGATCGTTGGGAACCGGAGCTGAATGAAGCCATACCAAACGACGAGCGTGACACCACGA
TGCCTGTAGCAATGGCAACAACGTTGCGCAAACTATTAACTGGCGAACTACTTACTCTAGCTTCCCGGCA
ACAATTAATAGACTGGATGGAGGCGGATAAAGTTGCAGGACCACTTCTGCGCTCGGCCCTTCCGGCTGGC
TGGTTTATTGCTGATAAATCTGGAGCCGGTGAGCGTGGGTCTCGCGGTATCATTGCAGCACTGGGGCCAG
ATGGTAAGCCCTCCCGTATCGTAGTTATCTACACGACGGGGAGTCAGGCAACTATGGATGAACGAAATAG
ACAGATCGCTGAGATAGGTGCCTCACTGATTAAGCATTGGTAACTGTCAGACCAAGTTTACTCATATATA
CTTTAGATTGATTTAAAACTTCATTTTTAATTTAAAAGGATCTAGGTGAAGATCCTTTTTGATAATCTCA
TGACCAAAATCCCTTAACGTGAGTTTTCGTTCCACTGAGCGTCAGACCCCGTAGAAAAGATCAAAGGATC
TTCTTGAGATCCTTTTTTTCTGCGCGTAATCTGCTGCTTGCAAACAAAAAAACCACCGCTACCAGCGGTG
GTTTGTTTGCCGGATCAAGAGCTACCAACTCTTTTTCCGAAGGTAACTGGCTTCAGCAGAGCGCAGATAC
CAAATACTGTTCTTCTAGTGTAGCCGTAGTTAGGCCACCACTTCAAGAACTCTGTAGCACCGCCTACATA
CCTCGCTCTGCTAATCCTGTTACCAGTGGCTGCTGCCAGTGGCGATAAGTCGTGTCTTACCGGGTTGGAC
TCAAGACGATAGTTACCGGATAAGGCGCAGCGGTCGGGCTGAACGGGGGTTCGTGCACACAGCCCAGCTT
GGAGCGAACGACCTACACCGAACTGAGATACCTACAGCGTGAGCTATGAGAAAGCGCCACGCTTCCCGAA
GGGAGAAAGGCGGACAGGTATCCGGTAAGCGGCAGGGTCGGAACAGGAGAGCGCACGAGGGAGCTTCCAG
GGGGAAACGCCTGGTATCTTTATAGTCCTGTCGGGTTTCGCCACCTCTGACTTGAGCGTCGATTTTTGTG
ATGCTCGTCAGGGGGGCGGAGCCTATGGAAAAACGCCAGCAACGCGGCCTTTTTACGGTTCCTGGCCTTT
TGCTGGCCTTTTGCTCACATGT
